>Addgene plasmid #245139 | pJAK032 | addgene full sequence | sequence record 498794 | Addgene NGS Result
TTGAGATCCTTTTTTTCTGCGCGTAATCTGCTGCTTGCAAACAAAAAAACCACCGCTACCAGCGGTGGTT
TGTTTGCCGGATCAAGAGCTACCAACTCTTTTTCCGAAGGTAACTGGCTTCAGCAGAGCGCAGATACCAA
ATACTGTTCTTCTAGTGTAGCCGTAGTTAGGCCACCACTTCAAGAACTCTGTAGCACCGCCTACATACCT
CGCTCTGCTAATCCTGTTACCAGTGGCTGCTGCCAGTGGCGATAAGTCGTGTCTTACCGGGTTGGACTCA
AGACGATAGTTACCGGATAAGGCGCAGCGGTCGGGCTGAACGGGGGGTTCGTGCACACAGCCCAGCTTGG
AGCGAACGACCTACACCGAACTGAGATACCTACAGCGTGAGCTATGAGAAAGCGCCACGCTTCCCGAAGG
GAGAAAGGCGGACAGGTATCCGGTAAGCGGCAGGGTCGGAACAGGAGAGCGCACGAGGGAGCTTCAAGGG
GGAAACGCCTGGTATCTTTATAGTCCTGTCGGGTTTCGCCACCTCTGACTTGAGCGTCGATTTTTGTGAT
GCTCGTCAGGGGGGCGGAGCCTATGGAAAAACGCCAGCAACGCGGCCTTTTTACGGTTCCTGGCCTTTTG
CTGGCCTTTTGCTCACATGTTCTTTCCTGCGTTATCCCCTGATTCTGTGGATAACCGTATTACCGCCTTT
GAGTGAGCTGATACCGCTCGCCGCAGCCGAACGACCGAGCGCAGCGAGTCAGTGAGCGAGGAAGCGGAAG
AGCGCTCGGCCGGGGATCGATCCCCGGGTACGTACCCGGCAGTTTTTCTTTTTCGGCAAGTGTTCAAGAA
GTTATTAAGTCGGGAGTGCAGTCGAAGTGGGCAAGTTGAAAAATTCACAAAAATGTGGTATAATATCTTT
GTTCATTAGAGCGATAAACTTGAATTTGAGAGGGAACTTAGATGGTATTTGAAAAAATTGATAAAAATAG
TTGGAACAGAAAAGAGTATTTTGACCACTACTTTGCAAGTGTACCTTGTACCTACAGCATGACCGTTAAA
GTGGATATCACACAAATAAAGGAAAAGGGAATGAAACTATATCCTGCAATGCTTTATTATATTGCAATGA
TTGTAAACCGCCATTCAGAGTTTAGGACGGCAATCAATCAAGATGGTGAATTGGGGATATATGATGAGAT
GATACCAAGCTATACAATATTTCACAATGATACTGAAACATTTTCCAGCCTTTGGACTGAGTGTAAGTCT
GACTTTAAATCATTTTTAGCAGATTATGAAAGTGATACGCAACGGTATGGAAACAATCATAGAATGGAAG
GAAAGCCAAATGCTCCGGAAAACATTTTTAATGTATCTATGATACCGTGGTCAACCTTCGATGGCTTTAA
TCTGAATTTGCAGAAAGGATATGATTATTTGATTCCTATTTTTACTATGGGGAAATATTATAAAGAAGAT
AACAAAATTATACTTCCTTTGGCAATTCAAGTTCATCACGCAGTATGTGACGGATTTCACATTTGCCGTT
TTGTAAACGAATTGCAGGAATTGATAAATAGTTAACTTCAGGTTTGTCTGTAACTAAAAACAAGTATTTA
AGCAAAAACATCGTAGAAATACGGTGTTTTTTGTTACCCTAAAATCTACAATTTTATACATAACCACAGG
TTAGTACAAAGACCTTGTGTTTCTTTTTGAAAGGCTTAAAACAAGGATTTTTCCTTGATTTAAGCCCCGA
AAAGCAACACAACCAAGGTTTTAGTATCAATCTGTGGTTTTTATATTTTCAGAGACCGGTCAGATCTGCA
GAATTCGCCCTTCCTGCTTCGGGGTCATTATAGCGATTTTTTCGGTATATCCATCCTTTTTCGCACGATA
TACAGGATTTTGCCAAAGGGTTCGTGTAGACTTTCCTTGGTGTATCCAACGGCGTCAGCCGGGCAGGATA
GGTGAAGTAGGCCCACCCGCGAGCGGGTGTTCCTTCTTCACTGTCCCTTATTCGCACCTGGCGGTGCTCA
ACGGGAATCCTGCTCTGCGAGGCTGGCCGGCTACCGCCGGCGTAACAGATGAGGGCAAGCGGATGGCTGA
TGAAACCAAGCCAACCAGGAAGGGCAGCCCACCTATCAAGGTGTACTGCCTTCCAGACGAACGAAGAGCG
ATTGAGGAAAAGGCGGCGGCGGCCGGCATGAGCCTGTCGGCCTACCTGCTGGCCGTCGGCCAGGGCTACA
AAATCACGGGCGTCGTGGACTATGAGCACGTCCGCGAGCTGGCCCGCATCAATGGCGACCTGGGCCGCCT
GGGCGGCCTGCTGAAACTCTGGCTCACCGACGACCCGCGCACGGCGCGGTTCGGTGATGCCACGATCCTC
GCCCTGCTGGCGAAGATCGAAGAGAAGCAGGACGAGCTTGGCAAGGTCATGATGGGCGTGGTCCGCCCGA
GGGCAGAGCCATGACTTTTTTAGCCGCTAAAACGGCCGGGGGGTGCGCGTGATTGCCAAGCACGTCCCCA
TGCGCTCCATCAAGAAGAGCGACTTCGCGGAGCTGGTGAAGTACATCACCGACGAGCAAGGCAAGACCGA
TCCCCTACTACTGACAGCTTCCAAGGAGCTAAAGAGGTCCCTAGCGCAGCCTAAGGGCGAATTCCAGCAC
ACTGGCGGCCGTTACTAGTGGATCCCTTTTTTCCGTATTTCTCACACAGAAAAAGAAGCTGATTTTCAGC
TTCTTTTTCATTTGTATTCCTTAATTATTTAATTGTAATTACAATATAAAGAATCAAAATACTTTATTTT
TCATTTAATAAAAATTACATGAACTTTTTTAGTTAAATTTATATAAGTATTGCACTGTTGCTTCCCTTAT
ATTTTTATTTAAAGCTTCAAACATGTCATATCCTTCTAAAGCATATTCCTTAAATGGGTCTTTTTGAGCA
TAAGATTTAAGACCTATATACTGTTTTAACTGTTCCATAGCATCTATATGATCTATCCAGTATTGATCAA
CCACTTTTAAAAGTACTGTTTTTTCTAACTCTGCAACCTTATCAATACCAAGCATCATCTTTTTCAAGTC
ATAAACTCTTTTTGAAATTTCATATGTGCTATCAATTATCTCTTGGACACTTTTTTTATCTACACCAGGT
ATTAGTAATGTATCTGCTGGCATAAATGTACTATATAAATGTTTAAAATATCCATAATAATCTCTTTTTC
TTCCAATTAAATAAGTTTCTCCTGCTTCTTGTATGATGTCTTTAACCATTTTTTGAATATCTTCTTGTAT
ATCTTCATCATTTAACACTTTATTTCTTTCATTATATATAACTTTTCTTTGCTCATTAATAGTATCATCA
TATTTAAGAACATTTTTTCTTATTTCAAAATTTTTACCTTCTACACCTTTTTGCGCTCTTTCTATAGCTC
TTGTAAGTGCTTTACTTTCAATAGCCGTATTTTCGTTTGAACTTGTTCTCTTCATAAGTTTCTCTATAGT
TTTTCCACCATAAAGCTTTATTACATCATCTTCAAGACTTACAAAGAATCTTGATGTACCTGGGTCTCCT
TGACGACCAGAACGCCCTCTAAGCTGATTATCAATTCTTCTTGATTCGTGTCTTTCTGTTCCTATAACAT
AAAGTCCACCTAAATCTTTAACTTCTTGTTCTTCTTCTTTATCTCCTGCACCTAGAGAAATATCTGTTCC
TCTACCTGCCATATTTGTAGCAATCGTTATAGCATCTAATTTACCGGCTTTAGAAATTATCTCTGCCTCT
TTATCATGTTGTTTAGCATTTAAGACTTGATGCTTAATACCTTGTTTTTTAAGCATTTTAGACAGCTTCT
CAGATTTTTCAACAGAAACTGTTCCCACAAGTATTGGCTGTCTAGTCTTATGTATCCTTATTATTTCTTC
TACAACAGCACTATACTTTTCTTCTTCTGTTTTAAATACCTTATCATGTAAATCAGCTCTAATAACTGGT
CTATTAGTTGGTATTTGGACAACATTTAATTTATAGATTGACTCAAATTCCCCTTCTTCTGTCTTTGCAG
TACCAGTCATACCAGAAAGTTTTTCATATAGTCTGAAGAAATTTTGATAAGTCACAGTAGCCATAGTTTT
AGATTCATTCTTTATCTCAACACCTTCTTTTGCTTCTATAGCTTGGTGAAGTCCATCTGTATATCTTCTA
CCATCCATTACTCTTCCTGTAAATTCGTCAACTATCATTACTTCTCCATTTGAAATAACATAGTCAACAT
CTTTTTCCATAAGCTTATGACCTCTTAAAGCTTGATTTATATGATGATATAATTCTATGTTCTTTATATC
AGTAAGGTTTGTTATACCAAAAAATGACTCAGCTTTACTTATACCACTTGCTGTTAATGCTATAGTTTTA
TCTTTTCTGTCCAGCTCAAAGTCTTCTTCTTTAACAGTTTTTACAAAGCTATTTGCTAACTCATAAAGTT
TTAAATCTTCATCACCATCTCCTGCAATAATAAGTGGAGTTCTGGCTTCATCTATTAATATTGAGTCAAC
TTCATCTACTATAGCAAAATTTAGTTCCCTTTGTACTTTATGAGATAAATCTGGCACCATATTATCTCTT
AAATAATCAAATCCAAATTCACTATTTGTACCATAAGTTATATCACATTTATATTGTTGTTTTCTTATAT
TTGGGTCTTGGTTAGATATAATTACTCCTACTGTCATTCCAAGAGATTCATAAACTGGGCTCATAAGCTC
CTTATCACGTTCTGCCAGGTAATCATTTACTGTGATTACATGTACACCCTTACCTGTAAGGGCATTTAAA
TATACTGGTGCTACTTCAACTAGAGTTTTACCTTCACCAGTTTTCATCTCTGCTATCTTTCCTTGATGTA
TTACTATTCCACCAATTAATTGAACTCTATATTGACGCATTCCCAATTTTCTTTTTGATACTTCTCTTAC
TACAGCAAATGCTTCTGGAAGTATATCATCTAAGGTTTCACCTTTTTTAAGTCTATTTTTAAATATAGCT
GTCATGTCTTTTAGTTCTTCATATGATAGATTTTTCATACTATCTTCTAATGCATCTATTTTATCTACTA
TAACATTCAATTTCTTTATTTCTTGCTCATCTGCTTTGTCAAGTATCGAATCTATAACTGACTCGAGAGC
AGCTGCTCCTAATCCTGGTTTTCCTAATCTATGTCCTTCATGAGCTAATAACCATTCTTTAACAGCTAAT
CCTCCTAAATATGGTCCAACATCTGAATCTCCTTGAACAACTCTATGACATGGTATTAATATTGGAACTG
GATTTCCATCGAGAGCTGTATTAACCGCAGCAGTAGCAGCTGGATTTCCAACTAAAGCAGCTAAATGTGA
TTCTGATATAACTTCTCCAAATTTAACAACTTTTAATAATTTCCATAAAACTTGTCTAGTAAATGATTCT
TGTTGAAAAACTGGATGATGGAGAGCTGGAACGGGAAATTCTTCTATAGCTTCTGGTTGATGAAAATAAG
CATTTAACCAAGCAGTAGCTTGTATTAATGGTTCTGGTCCTCCCAGCACAGCCGCTGGAGCTGGAACTTC
AACAGCATCAGCAGCTGAAGTTCCTTTTCCTAAAAATATTATTCTATGTAATCCTTGTTCACATCCTGAT
AATTCTAATTTTCCTAATGGTGAATCTAAAGTAGTTCTTTTCATTTCACAATCTTTATCCATAGTAGTTC
CTCCGAGCTCTTATTATTTTTTCCTTATTTACCAATTATAATATATATTTGATATTATTTCAATAAATGA
GACTTATTGTAATAATTAACCAAAAGATATAAACTTTTTCTTATATTTTATTTTTTTAATATTTATGTAT
ACAAAAAAGTAACAAAATTGTAATTTTTTTTAATAATGCGGCCGCGGTACCAAGCTAGCTTGATGCAGAA
TTCGCCCTTAAGTCTAAAAATTAGGGGAGATGTAAGGATTTGGGAAAAATAGAAGATGTTATAATCATAA
ATATGGTATTCGTAGGCTTAAAGTCAAAAAGGAGGTGAAATATAAATAGATTTTTAGCTAAATTAAGTAA
GAAATAGGAGGAGATTTATTGAACAAAAAATTAGAAAAACCATTTGTATATAAGAGAGAGTACGATTTGA
CTGGATATGATGTTGAAATTTTACAAAAATATGAGTTAGAACAAGCAATATATGTTTATGTTGGGAGTAG
TTGTGCATATAACATGAGAGCTAGAAGTAGTAAATGGAGATACCATATAAGAACAAATAATAAGTCTATA
TGTTGTAACATTAAAAATTTTATACATAACTTGGAATTGTTTTATAAAATGGAATTAAAGTTGTCAGATA
ATATTATTAATGATAAGCTATACTATAGCAATATAGCAGAGTTTGAAGAATTTGAAACACTAGAAAAAGC
TAGAGAGGTAGAAAGTACTATTATAAGTCAATATCAATTTTTAGATTCTATAAATCATATGTTAAAACAA
AAAATAATTTTATTGAGTAATAAGGATAGTGTGTTAAACATAACTAAAAATGGAAATACAAATTATTTGA
AAGTAAAAAATAAATACATAGAAAAACATAAGAACAAGCCAATAATGAGATACCATATCAACTGTCAATT
CAATACAGATGGAAGTGTCAAAAGTATTACACAGGAGTTTGAACCAATATTGGAATTAAACAAAAAAAAT
ACCCTAAGCCGACCAAGCAGAGTATTTTTAAAATAATATTTTAAGATAACAACAAAATGAGATAATACTA
CTAGACAATGACAACTCAACTACCAATTGAGTTTATGGAGCTACCAACTCCAATATCGGTCTAACTGATT
AAGTATCTGTAGTTATATAATAATATTGCTATCAATTTTAGCATCTTAACAATATTATTATACATACTAA
GCTAAAATTATTCAATAGTTGTAAAAGTTGATTAGTCAATAAGTATATATTTAATGTAGTGTTATCTCTT
AAAAAAACTAGATAAGGAGATAATAAATATATGGAACAATTAGATTCAAAATATAAGTTGAAAAAATTTC
TAATGGCAGTATTTAGAGATGGTATAGGACAAGGAAATAATCTTATTGATAATGAATATGTTAGAGTATT
TCAAAATAATAAAAGTAATAGTAAACAATTAGAACTCGGAGAAGAATTTAAAGAATATAGTAAAACAACT
TTTTTTAAAAATATAGATGATATAGTAGAATTTACCTTCGCAAAAAATATTTATTATGAAAATACATTTT
TTAACCTATGTACAACTGATGGAAAAGCAGGAACCAATGAAAACTTAATAAATAGATATGCATTAGGATT
TGATTTTGACAAAAAAGAATTAGGACAAGGTTTTAATTATAAAGATATAATTAATTTATTTACTAAGATA
GGATTACATTATCATATCCTAGTTGATAGTGGAAATGGATTCCATGTTTATGTGCTAATTAATAAAACTA
ATAACATTAAGTTAGTATCAGAAGTTACAAATACATTAATAAATAAATTGGGTGCAGATAAACAAGCAAA
TTTATCTACTCAAGTATTAAGAGTACCTTATACATATAATATTAAAAATACTACTAAACAAGTAAAAATA
ATACACCAAGACAAAAATATATATAGATATGACATAGAAAAGTTAGCTAAAAAATATTGCAAAGATGTAA
AAACAGTAGGTAATACTAATACAAAATATATATTAGATAGTAAGCTACCAAATTGTATAGTAGATATTTT
AAAAAATGGTAGTAAAGATGGACATAAAAACCTAGATTTGCAAAAAATAGTTGTGACTTTAAGATTGAGG
AATAAAAGTTTAAGTCAAGTAATATCCGTTGCTAGAGAATGGAACTATATATCACAAAATAGTCTTTCAA
ATAGTGAGCTAGAATATCAAGTCAAGTATATGTATGAGAAGCTTAAAACGGTTAATTTTGGTTGTACAGG
TTGTGAGTTTAATAGTGATTGTTGGAATAAAATAGAATCAGATTTTATATATAGTGATGAAGATACTTTG
TTCAATATGCCACATAAGCACTCAAAGGATTTGAAATATAAGAATAGGAAAGGGGTTAAAATAATGACTG
GTAATCAATTGTTTATCTATAATGTGTTACTTAACAATAAAGATAGAGAATTAAACATAGACGATATAAT
GGAGCTGATAACCTATAAACGTAAGAAGAAAGTTAAAAACATTGTTATGAGTGAAAAGACATTAAGAGAA
ACATTAAAAGAACTTCAACATAATGATTATATTACAAAAACAAAAGGTGTTACAAAGCTAGGAATAAAAG
ATACATACAATGTAAAAGAAGTTAGATGTAATATAGATAAACAATATACTATTAGTTACTTTGTTACCAT
GGCAGTAATTTGGGGAATAATTTCAACTGAAGAATTAAGATTATATACTCATATGAGATATAAGCAAGAT
TTATTGGTCAAAGATGATAAAATAAAAGGAAATATATTAAGAATTAATCAAGAGGAATTAGCAAAAGATT
TAGGAGTAACACAGCAAAGAATTTCAAATATGATAGAATCTTTATTAGATACTAAAATTTTAGATGTATG
GGAAACTAAAATAAATGATAGAGGATTTATGTACTATACATATAGATTAAACAAGTAGATTTTTGATAGG
ATTAGAATTGATTTTCTAGTCCTATTTTTATGCAAAAAAACTAATTAATAAAAATTTCTTTTGGTAAAAT
AATTGTACGAGAATTGCAAAAAAAAAATGGCATCAAAGTATTGAAATTAAGCCGTTTTAAAAATTTCTTT
TGGTAAAATAATTGTACATATATATGTAGTATATATATATATGTTTTTTAGAGAATGTATAACTAGAATA
TAGAGCTAGAATATAGAGAATGTATAACTAGAATATAGAGCTAGAATATAGAGAATGTATAACTAGAATA
TAGAGCTAGAATATAGAGAATGTATAACTAGAATATAGAGCTAGAATATAGAGAATGTATAACTAGAATA
TAGAGCTAGAATATAGAGAATGTATAACTAGAATATAGAGCTAGAATATAGAGAATGTATAACTAGAATA
TAGAGCTAGAATCCTAATTAGTAGGTGCTTTTTTAAAACAAGTTAAAAATCAAAAATAGTATTAGTAAGC
ATTGGAAATGCTAGATTCTAAAATAGAAAAGTAAAAAATTGGTGCACTATCTAAACTTATCTATATCGCT
TTTTCCGTCGTTTGGTTCTCTAGTTACGATACAGGGGATATGCTTATATTGAGTTATAGTACTAATCAGT
GCTTAATATAGTTAATAAAATTATAGTTACCATAGTTTAGTAACTATGATGTATGTTAGTTAGAAACTTG
CATTTCATGACCAAAATCCCTTAACGTGAGTTTTCGTTCCACTGAGCGTCAGACCCCGTAGAAAAGATCA
AAGGATCTTC
Features (pLannotate 1.2.2; 8 found; start..end, strand, type, name):
      1..589     +  rep_origin     ori: high-copy-number ColE1/pMB1/pBR322/pUC origin of replication
    952..1572    +  CDS            catP: CAT2_CLOPF - Protein inferred from homology: Swiss-Prot protein existence level 3. This enzyme is an effector of chloramphenicol resistance in bacteria. From Clostridium perfringens.
   1951..2060    +  oriT           oriT: incP origin of transfer
   2093..2464    +  CDS            traJ: oriT-recognizing protein; traJ
   2502..2597    +  CDS            traI (fragment): TRAI6_ECOLX - Experimental evidence at protein level: Swiss-Prot protein existence level 1. The initiation process of transfer DNA synthesis requires the interaction of at least three plasmid-specific components (TraH, I, and J) at the transfer origin resulting in the assembly of a specialised nucleoprotein complex - the relaxosome. Site- and strand-specific cleavage at the transfer origin is dependent on TraI and TraJ. From Escherichia coli.
   2832..5171    -  CDS            secA2: SECA2_CLOD6 - Experimental evidence at protein level: Swiss-Prot protein existence level 1. Part of the Sec protein translocase complex. Interacts with the SecYEG preprotein conducting channel. Has a central role in coupling the hydrolysis of ATP to the transfer of proteins into and across the cell membrane, serving as an ATP-driven molecular motor driving the stepwise translocation of polypeptide chains across the membrane. From Clostridioides difficile (strain 630) (Peptoclostridium difficile).
   5178..5732    -  CDS            MGMT (fragment): MGMT_HUMAN - Experimental evidence at protein level: Swiss-Prot protein existence level 1. Involved in the cellular defense against the biological effects of O6-methylguanine (O6-MeG) and O4-methylthymine (O4-MeT) in DNA. Repairs the methylated nucleobase in DNA by stoichiometrically transferring the methyl group to a cysteine residue in the enzyme. This is a suicide reaction: the enzyme is irreversibly inactivated. From Homo sapiens (Human).
   5854..5874    +  terminator     PGK1 terminator (fragment): S. cerevisae PGK1; transcription terminator for 3-phosphoglycerate kinase gene
