[The description below was written by a language model from this plasmid's Addgene catalogue record and pLannotate feature annotations shown in this document.]
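Description:
pJAK032 is a bacterial expression plasmid built on the pMTL960 backbone, an E. coli–Clostridium shuttle vector, and designed for constitutive production of a tagged SecA2 protein in Clostridioides difficile. In E. coli it replicates from a high-copy ColE1/pUC-type origin and is selected with chloramphenicol through catP, the chloramphenicol acetyltransferase gene from Clostridium perfringens, a marker that also works in clostridia. An IncP origin of transfer with traJ and a fragment of traI allows the plasmid to be mobilised by conjugation from a suitable E. coli donor into the clostridial recipient. The annotated features account for only part of the 9,460 nt sequence. In particular, roughly 3.5 kb downstream of the expression cassette carries no annotation, so the Gram-positive replicon expected in a shuttle backbone of this kind is not identified in the table.

The payload, cloned between KpnI and BamHI, is a cassette partly derived from synthesised DNA, in which the constitutive Pcwp2 promoter drives an N-terminal CLIP tag fused to the C. difficile secA2 open reading frame. The cassette lies on the reverse strand. The feature annotated as a human MGMT fragment immediately upstream of secA2 corresponds to the CLIP tag, which is an engineered O6-alkylguanine-DNA alkyltransferase derivative that covalently self-labels with benzylcytosine-linked fluorophores or other probes. SecA2 is an accessory ATPase motor of the Sec translocase that powers protein export across the membrane. The very short "PGK1 terminator" hit is probably a spurious match. The construct belongs to a genetic toolkit for C. difficile and related species, and it suits fluorescent labelling, localisation or detection of SecA2 in this anaerobe, where oxygen-dependent fluorescent proteins perform poorly.
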