Addgene plasmid #245139: pJAK032
Purpose: Expression plasmid with the constitutive Pcwp2 promoter driving expression of the C. difficile secA2 gene and adding an N-term CLIP tag
Depositing lab: Robert Fagan. Depositing organization: University of Sheffield. Publication: A set of genetic tools for use in Clostridioides difficile and related species. Fisher H, de Lussy Kubisa L, Jakhmola A, Walker E, Kirk JA, Oatley P, Chaudhuri RR, Douce GR, Ormsby MJ, Fagan RP. Microbiology (Reading). 2026 Feb;172(2). doi: 10.1099/mic.0.001665. PubMed 41712450.
Backbone
  Vector backbone: pMTL960
  Backbone manufacturer: Nigel P Minton
  Vector type: Bacterial Expression
Growth in bacteria
  Bacterial resistance: Chloramphenicol, 25 μg/mL
  Growth temperature: 37°C
  Growth strain: DH5alpha
  Copy number: High Copy
Gene/Insert
  Gene/Insert name: Pcwp2-CLIP-secA2
  Species: Synthetic
  Promoter: Pcwp2
  Tag / fusion protein: CLIP (N terminal on insert)
  Cloning method: Restriction Enzyme; 5′ cloning site KpnI (unknown if destroyed); 3′ cloning site BamHI (unknown if destroyed)
Resource information
  A portion of this plasmid was derived from a plasmid made by: Synthesised (IDT)
Terms and licenses: Academic/Nonprofit Terms; Industry Terms: Not Available to Industry
How to cite: pJAK032 was a gift from Robert Fagan (Addgene plasmid # 245139 ; http://n2t.net/addgene:245139 ; RRID:Addgene_245139)
